>Addgene plasmid #32485 | pSpliceExpress | addgene full sequence | sequence record 240737 | Addgene NGS Result
CAACGTTCAAATCCGCTCCCGGCGGATTTGTCCTACTCAGGAGAGCGTTCACCGACAAACAACAGATAAA
ACGAAAGGCCCAGTCTTCCGACTGAGCCTTTCGTTTTATTTGATGCCTGGCAGTTCCCTACTCTCGCGTT
AACGCTAGCATGGATGTTTTCCCAGTCACGACGTTGTAAAACGACGGCCAGTCTTAAGCTCGGGCCCCAA
ATAATGATTTTATTTTGACTGATAGTGACCTGTTCGTTGCAACAAATTGATGAGCAATGCTTTTTTATAA
TGCCAACTTTGTACAAAAAAGCTGAATGAGAAACGTAAAATGATATAAATATCAATATATTAAATTAGAT
TTTGCATAAAAAACAGACTACATCATACTGTAAAACACAACATATCCAGTCACTATGAATCAACTACTTA
GATGGTATTAGTGACCTGTAGTCGACCGACAGCCTTCCAAATGTTCTTCGGGTGATGCTGCCAACTTAGT
CGACCGACAGCCTTCCAAATGTTCTTCTCAAACGGAATCGTCGTATCCAGCCTACTCGCTATTGTCCTCA
ATGCCGTATTAAATCATAAAAAGAAATAAGAAAAAGAGGTGCGAGCCTCTTTTTTGTGTGACAAAATAAA
AACATCTACCTATTCATATACGCTAGTGTCATAGTCCTGAAAATCATCTGCATCAAGAACAATTTCACAA
CTCTTATACTTTTCTCTTACAAGTCGTTCGGCTTCATCTGGATTTTCAGCCTCTATACTTACTAAACGTG
ATAAAGTTTCTGTAATTTCTACTGTATCGACCTGCAGACTGGCTGTGTATAAGGGAGCCTGACATTTATA
TTCCCCAGAACATCAGGTTAATGGCGTTTTTGATGTCATTTTCGCGGTGGCTGAGATCAGCCACTTCTTC
CCCGATAACGGAGACCGGCACACTGGCCATATCGGTGGTCATCATGCGCCAGCTTTCATCCCCGATATGC
ACCACCGGGTAAAGTTCACGGGAGACTTTATCTGACAGCAGACGTGCACTGGCCAGGGGGATCACCATCC
GTCGCCCGGGCGTGTCAATAATATCACTCTGTACATCCACAAACAGACGATAACGGCTCTCTCTTTTATA
GGTGTAAACCTTAAACTGCATTTCACCAGCCCCTGTTCTCGTCAGCAAAAGAGCCGTTCATTTCAATAAA
CCGGGCGACCTCAGCCATCCCTTCCTGATTTTCCGCTTTCCAGCGTTCGGCACGCAGACGACGGGCTTCA
TTCTGCATGGTTGTGCTTACCAGACCGGAGATATTGACATCATATATGCCTTGAGCAACTGATAGCTGTC
GCTGTCAACTGTCACTGTAATACGCTGCTTCATAGCATACCTCTTTTTGACATACTTCGGGTATACATAT
CAGTATATATTCTTATACCGCAAAAATCAGCGCGCAAATACGCATACTGTTATCTGGCTTTTAGTAAGCC
GGATCCACGCGGCGTTTACGCCCCCCCTGCCACTCATCGCAGTACTGTTGTAATTCATTAAGCATTCTGC
CGACATGGAAGCCATCACAAACGGCATGATGAACCTGAATCGCCAGCGGCATCAGCACCTTGTCGCCTTG
CGTATAATATTTGCCCATGGTGAAAACGGGGGCGAAGAAGTTGTCCATATTGGCCACGTTTAAATCAAAA
CTGGTGAAACTCACCCAGGGATTGGCTGAGACGAAAAACATATTCTCAATAAACCCTTTAGGGAAATAGG
CCAGGTTTTCACCGTAACACGCCACATCTTGCGAATATATGTGTAGAAACTGCCGGAAATCGTCGTGGTA
TTCACTCCAGAGCGATGAAAACGTTTCAGTTTGCTCATGGAAAACGGTGTAACAAGGGTGAACACTATCC
CATATCACCAGCTCACCGTCTTTCATTGCCATACGGAATTCCGGATGAGCATTCATCAGGCGGGCAAGAA
TGTGAATAAAGGCCGGATAAAACTTGTGCTTATTTTTCTTTACGGTCTTTAAAAAGGCCGTAATATCCAG
CTGAACGGTCTGGTTATAGGTACATTGAGCAACTGACTGAAATGCCTCAAAATGTTCTTTACGATGCCAT
TGGGATATATCAACGGTGGTATATCCAGTGATTTTTTTCTCCATTTTAGCTTCCTTAGCTCCTGAAAATC
TCGATAACTCAAAAAATACGCCCGGTAGTGATCTTATTTCATTATGGTGAAAGTTGGAACCTCTTACGTG
CCGATCAACGTCTCATTTTCGCCAAAAGTTGGCCCAGGGCTTCCCGGTATCAACAGGGACACCAGGATTT
ATTTATTCTGCGAAGTGATCTTCCGTCACAGGTATTTATTCGGCGCAAAGTGCGTCGGGTGATGCTGCCA
ACTTAGTCGACTACAGGTCACTAATACCATCTAAGTAGTTGATTCATAGTGACTGGATATGTTGTGTTTT
ACAGTATTATGTAGTCTGTTTTTTATGCAAAATCTAATTTAATATATTGATATTTATATCATTTTACGTT
TCTCGTTCAGCTTTCTTGTACAAAGTTGGCATTATAAGAAAGCATTGCTTATCAATTTGTTGCAACGAAC
AGGTCACTATCAGTCAAAATAAAATCATTATTTGCCATCCAGCTGATATCCCCTATAGTGAGTCGTATTA
CATGGTCATAGCTGTTTCCTGGCAGCTCTCTAGAGCGGCCGCCACCGCGGTGGAGCTCGGTACCTATTTG
GGGACCCCATAGAGCACTGCACTGACTGAGGGATGGTAACAGGATGTGTAGGTTTTGGAGGCCCATATGT
CCATTCATGACCAGTGACTTGTCTCACAGCCATGCAACCCTTGCCTCCTGTGCTGACTTAGCAGGGGATA
AAGTGAGAGAAAGCCTGGGCTAATCAGGGGGTCGCTCAGCTCCTCCTAACTGGATTGTCCTATGTGTCTT
TGCTTCTGTGCTGCTGATGCTCTGCCCTGTGCTGACATGACCTCCCTGGCAGTGGCACAACTGGAGCTGG
GTGGAGGCCCGTGACCTTCAGACCTTGGCACTGGAGGTGGCCCGGCAGAAGCGCGGCATCGTGGATCAGT
GCTGCACCAGCATCTGCTCTCTCTACCAACTGGAGAACTACTGCAACTAGGCCCACCACTACCCTGTCCA
CCCCTCTGCAATGAATAAAACCTTTGAAAGAGCACTACAAGTTGTGTGTACATGCGTGCATGTGCATATG
TGGTGCGGGGGGAACATGAGTGGGGCTGGCTGGAGTGGCGATGATAAGCTGTCAAACATGAGAATTCTTG
AAGACGAAAGGGCCTCGTGATACGCCTATTTTTATAGGTTAATGTCATGATAATAATGGTTTCTTAGACG
TCAGGTGGCACTTTTCGGGGAAATGTGCGCGGAACCCCTATTTGTTTATTTTTCTAAATACATTCAAATA
TGTATCCGCTCATGAGACAATAACCCTGATAAATGCTTCAATAATATTGAAAAAGGAAGAGTATGAGTAT
TCAACATTTCCGTGTCGCCCTTATTCCCTTTTTTGCGGCATTTTGCCTTCCTGTTTTTGCTCACCCAGAA
ACGCTGGTGAAAGTAAAAGATGCTGAAGATCAGTTGGGTGCACGAGTGGGTTACATCGAACTGGATCTCA
ACAGCGGTAAGATCCTTGAGAGTTTTCGCCCCGAAGAACGTTTTCCAATGATGAGCACTTTTAAAGTTCT
GCTATGTGGCGCGGTATTATCCCGTGTTGACGCCGGGCAAGAGCAACTCGGTCGCCGCATACACTATTCT
CAGAATGACTTGGTTGAGTACTCACCAGTCACAGAAAAGCATCTTACGGATGGCATGACAGTAAGAGAAT
TATGCAGTGCTGCCATAACCATGAGTGATAACACTGCGGCCAACTTACTTCTGACAACGATCGGAGGACC
GAAGGAGCTAACCGCTTTTTTGCACAACATGGGGGATCATGTAACTCGCCTTGATCGTTGGGAACCGGAG
CTGAATGAAGCCATACCAAACGACGAGCGTGACACCACGATGCCTGCAGCAATGGCAACAACGTTGCGCA
AACTATTAACTGGCGAACTACTTACTCTAGCTTCCCGGCAACAATTAATAGACTGGATGGAGGCGGATAA
AGTTGCAGGACCACTTCTGCGCTCGGCCCTTCCGGCTGGCTGGTTTATTGCTGATAAATCTGGAGCCGGT
GAGCGTGGGTCTCGCGGTATCATTGCAGCACTGGGGCCAGATGGTAAGCCCTCCCGTATCGTAGTTATCT
ACACGACGGGGAGTCAGGCAACTATGGATGAACGAAATAGACAGATCGCTGAGATAGGTGCCTCACTGAT
TAAGCATTGGTAACTGTCAGACCAAGTTTACTCATATATACTTTAGATTGATTTAAAACTTCATTTTTAA
TTTAAAAGGATCTAGGCTGCTGCTTGCAAACAAAAAAACCACCGCTACCAGCGGTGGTTTGTTTGCCGGA
TCAAGAGCTACCAACTCTTTTTCCGAAGGTAACTGGCTTCAGCAGAGCGCAGATACCAAATACTGTCCTT
CTAGTGTAGCCGTAGTTAGGCCACCACTTCAAGAACTCTGTAGCACCGCCTACATACCTCGCTCTGCTAA
TCCTGTTACCAGTGGCTGCTGCCAGTGGCGATAAGTCGTGTCTTACCGGGTTGGACTCAAGACGATAGTT
ACCGGATAAGGCGCAGCGGTCGGGCTGAACGGGGGGTTCGTGCACACAGCCCAGCTTGGAGCGAACGACC
TACACCGAACTGAGATACCTACAGCGTGAGCTATGAGAAAGCGCCACGCTTCCCGAAGGGAGAAAGGCGG
ACAGGTATCCGGTAAGCGGCAGGGTCGGAACAGGAGAGCGCACGAGGGAGCTTCCAGGGGGAAACGCCTG
GTATCTTTATAGTCCTGTCGGGTTTCGCCACCTCTGACTTGAGCGTCGATTTTTGTGATGCTCGTCAGGG
GGGCGGAGCCTATGGAAAAACGCCAGCAACGGAGATGCGCCGCGTGCGGCTGCTGGAGATGGCGGACGCG
ATGGATATGTTCTGCCAAGGGTTGGTTTGCGCATTCACAGTTCTCCGCAAGAATTGATTGGCTCCAATTC
TTGGAGTGGTGAATCCGTTAGCGAGGTGCCGCCGGCTTCCATTCAGGTCGAGGTGGCCCGGCTCCATGCA
CCGCGACGCAACGCGGGGAGGCAGACAAGGTATAGGGCGGCGCCTACAATCCATGCCAACCCGTTCCATG
TGCTCGCCGAGGCGGCATAAATCGCCGTGACGATCAGCGGTCCAATGATCGAAGTTAGGCTGGTAAGAGC
CGCGAGCGATCCTTGAAGCTGTCCCTGATGGTCGTCATCTACCTGCCTGGACAGCATGGCCTGCAACGCG
GGCATCCCGATGCCGCCGGAAGCGAGAAGAATCATAATGGGGAAGGCCATCCAGCCTCGCGTCGGGGAGC
TTTTTGCAAAAGCCTAGGCCTCCAAAAAAGCCTCCTCACTACTTCTGGAATAGCTCAGAGGCCGAGGCGG
CCTCGGCCTCTGCATAAATAAAAAAAATTAGTCAGCCATGGGGCGGAGAATGGGCGGAACTGGGCGGAGT
TAGGGGCGGGATGGGCGGAGTTAGGGGCGGGACTATGGTTGCTGACTAATTGAGATGCATGCAAGGAGAT
GGCGCCCAACAGTCCCCCGGCCACGGGGCCTGCCACCATACCCACGCCGAAACAAGCGCTCATGAGCCCG
AAGTGGCGAGCCCGATCTTCCCCATCGGTGATGTCGGCGATATAGGCGCCAGCAACCGCACCTGTGGCGC
CGGTGATGCCGGCCACGATGCGTCCGGCGTAGAGGATCTCAGGATATAGTAGTTTCGCTTTTGCATAGGG
AGGGGGAAATGTAGTCTTATGCAATACTCTTGTAGTCTTGCAACATGCTTATGTAACGATGAGTTAGCAA
CATGCCTTATAAGGAGAGAAAAAGCACCGTGCATGCCGATTGGTGGGAGTAAGGTGGTATGATCGTGGTA
TGATCGTGCCTTGTTAGGAAGGCAACAGACGGGTCTAACACGGATTGGACGAACCACTGAATTCCGCATT
GCAGAGATATTGTATTTAAGTGCCTAGCTCGATACAATAAACGCCATTTGACCATTCACCACATTGGTGT
GCACCTCAAGCTTCCTGCATGCTGCTGCTGCTGCTGCTGCTGGGCCTGAGGCTACAGCTCTCCCTGGGCA
TCATCCCAGTTGAGGAGGAGAACCCGGACTTCTGGAACCGCGAGGCAGCCGAGGCCCTGGGTGCCGCCAA
GAAGCTGCAGCCTGCACAGACAGCCGCCAAGAACCTCATCATCTTCCTGGGCGATGGGATGGGGGTGTCT
ACGGTGACAGCTGCCAGGATCGATCCGCTTCCTGCCCCTGCTGGCCCTGCTCATCCTCTGGGAGCCCCGC
CCTGCCCAGGCTTTTGTCAAACAGCACCTTTGTGGTTCTCACTTGGTGGAAGCTCTCTACCTGGTGTGTG
GGGAGCGTGGATTCTTCTACACACCCATGTCCCGCCGCGAAGTGGAGGACCCACAAGGTAAGCTCTGCTC
CTGAATTAATTCTATCCCAAGTGCTAACTACCCTGTTTGTCTTTCACCCTTGAGACCTTGTAAATTGTGC
CCTAGGTGTGGAGGGTCTCAGGCTAACCAGTGGGGGGCACATTTCTGTGGGCAGCTAGACATATGTAAAC
ATGGTAGCTGCCAGGAAGGAGTGAGAATCCTTCCTTAAGTCTCCTAGGTGGTGACGGGTGGCTAGGCCCC
AGGATAGGTACCGGGCCCCCCCTCGAGAGAAACGCAAAAAGGCCATCCGTCAGGATGGCCTTCTGCTTAG
TTTGATGCCTGGCAGTTTATGGCGGGCGTCCTGCCCGCCACCCTCCGGGCCGTTGCTTCA
Features (pLannotate 1.2.2; 23 found; start..end, strand, type, name):
     66..109     +  terminator     rrnB T1 terminator: Escherichia coli rrnB; transcription terminator T1 from the E. coli rrnB gene
    156..192     -  CDS            lacZα (fragment): LacZα fragment of β-galactosidase; lacZ fragment
    209..440     +  protein_bind   attP1: mutant version of attP; recombination site for the Gateway® BP reaction BP Clonase™
    643..795     -  CDS            dpnD (fragment): DPND_STRPN - Protein predicted: Swiss-Prot protein existence level 4. From Streptococcus pneumoniae serotype 4 (strain ATCC BAA-334 / TIGR4).
    839..1141    -  CDS            ccdB: CCDB_ECOLI - Also known as G, letB, letD. Experimental evidence at protein level: Swiss-Prot protein existence level 1. Toxic component of a type II toxin-antitoxin (TA) system, functioning in plasmid maintainence. Responsible for the post- segregational killing (PSK) of plasmid-free cells, also referred to as a plasmid addiction system. Half-life of over 2 hours. Cell killing by CcdB is accompanied by filamentation, defects in chromosome and plasmid segregation, defects in cell division, formation of anucleate cells, decreased DNA synthesis and plasmid loss. Interferes with the activity of DN
   1146..1304    -  CDS            ccdA (fragment): CCDA_ECO57 - Also known as H, letA. Experimental evidence at protein level: Swiss-Prot protein existence level 1. Antitoxin component of a type II toxin-antitoxin (TA) system which inhibits the post-segregational killing (PSK) of plasmid-free cells, also referred to as a plasmid addiction system. Binds to and blocks the activity of CcdB; will also remove bound CcdB protein from the CcdB-GyrA complex by forming a CcdA-CcdB complex, a process termed rejuvenation. Functions as a transcriptional corepressor for the ccdAB operon, repression also requires CcdB (By similarity). From Escherichia coli
   1486..2144    -  CDS            CmR: chloramphenicol acetyltransferase; cat; confers resistance to chloramphenicol
   2145..2247    -  promoter       cat promoter: promoter of the E. coli cat gene encoding chloramphenicol acetyltransferase
   2392..2623    -  protein_bind   attP2: mutant version of attP; recombination site for the Gateway® BP reaction (pDONR™221 version) BP Clonase™
   2642..2660    -  promoter       T7 promoter: promoter for bacteriophage T7 RNA polymerase
   2689..2718    -  misc_feature   MCS (fragment): pBluescript multiple cloning site
   3014..3127    +  CDS            INS (fragment): INS_CHICH - Experimental evidence at protein level: Swiss-Prot protein existence level 1. Insulin decreases blood glucose concentration. It increases cell permeability to monosaccharides, amino acids and fatty acids. It accelerates glycolysis, the pentose phosphate cycle, and glycogen synthesis in liver. From Chinchilla chinchilla (Short-tailed chinchilla) (Chinchilla brevicaudata).
   3259..3275    -  promoter       tet promoter (fragment): E. coli promoter for tetracycline efflux protein gene
   3388..3492    +  promoter       AmpR promoter: bla
   3493..4353    +  CDS            AmpR: β-lactamase; bla; confers resistance to ampicillin, carbenicillin, and related antibiotics
   4427..4988    +  rep_origin     ori: high-copy-number ColE1/pMB1/pBR322/pUC origin of replication
   5153..5454    -  CDS            TcR (fragment): tetracycline efflux protein; tet; confers resistance to tetracycline
   5463..5659    -  promoter       SV40 promoter: SV40 early promoter
   5656..5848    -  CDS            TcR (fragment): tetracycline efflux protein; tet; confers resistance to tetracycline
   6174..6391    +  CDS            SEAP (fragment): secreted alkaline phosphatase from human placenta The natural enzyme has a C-terminal transmembrane sequence that is replaced by a GPI anchor.
   6393..6566    +  CDS            Ins2 (fragment): INS2_RAT - Also known as Ins-2. Experimental evidence at protein level: Swiss-Prot protein existence level 1. Insulin decreases blood glucose concentration. It increases cell permeability to monosaccharides, amino acids and fatty acids. It accelerates glycolysis, the pentose phosphate cycle, and glycogen synthesis in liver. From Rattus norvegicus (Rat).
   6797..6817    -  misc_feature   MCS (fragment): pBluescript multiple cloning site
   6827..6854    -  terminator     rrnB T2 terminator: transcription terminator T2 from the E. coli rrnB gene
