>Addgene plasmid #32485 | pSpliceExpress | analyzer sequence | sequence record 37297
TCAGGATATAGTAGTTTCGCTTTTGCATAGGGAGGGGGAAATGTAGTCTTATGCAATACTCTTGTAGTCT
TGCAACATGCTTATGTAACGATGAGTTAGCAACATGCCTTATAAGGAAAGAAAAAGCACCGTGCATGCCG
ATTGGTGGAAGTAAGGTGGTATGATCGTGGTATGATCGTGGTATGATCGTGCCTTATTAGGAAGGCAACA
GACGGGTCTAACACGGATTGGACGAACCACTGAATTCCGCATTGCAGAGATATTGTATTTAAGTGCCTAG
CTCGATACAATAAACGCCATTTGACCATTCACCACATTGGTGTGCACCTGGGTTGATGGCCGGACCGTTG
ATTCCCTGACGACTACGAGCACATGCATGAAGCAGAAGGCTTCATTTGGTGACAAGCTTCTGCATGCTGC
TGCTGCTGCTGCTGCTGGGCCTGAGGCTACAGCTCTCCCTGGGCATCATCCCAGTTGAGGAGGAGAACCC
GGACTTCTGGAACCGCGAGGCAGCCGAGGCCCTGGGTGCCGCCAAGAAGCTGCAGCCTGCACAGACAGCC
GCCAAGAACCTCATCATCTTCCTGGGCGATGGGATGGGGGTGTCTACGGTGACAGCTGCCAGGATCGATC
CGCTTCCTGCCCCTGCTGGCCCTGCTCATCCTCTGGGAGCCCCGCCCTGCCCAGGCTTTTGTCAAACAGC
ACCTTTGTGGTTCTCACTTGGTGGAAGCTCTCTACCTGGTGTGTGGGGAGCGTGGATTCTTCTACACACC
CATGTCCCGCCGCGAAGTGGAGGACCCACAAGGTAAGCTCTGCTCCTGAATTAATTCCTATCCCAAGTGC
TAACTACCCTGTTTGTCTTTCACCCTTGAGACCTTGTAAATTGTGCCCTAGGTGTGGAGGGTCTCAGGCT
AACCAGTGGGGGGCACATTTCTGTGGGCAGCTAGACATATGTAAACATGGTAGCTGCCAAGAAGGAGTGA
GAATCCTTCCTTAAGTCTCCTAGGTGGTGACGGGTGGCTAGGCCCCAGGATAGGTACCGGGCCCCCCCTC
GAGAGAAACGCAAAAAGGCCATCCGTCAGGATGGCCTTCTGCTTAGTTTGATGCCTGGCAGTTTATGGCG
GGCGTCCTGCCCGCCACCCTCCGGGCCGTTGCTTCACAACGTTCAAATCCGCTCCCGGCGGATTTGTCCT
ACTCAGGAGAGCGTTCACCGACAAACAACAGATAAAACGAAAGGCCCAGTCTTCCGACTGAGCCTTTCGT
TTTATTTGATGCCTGGCAGTTCCCTACTCTCGCGTTAACGCTAGCATGGATGTTTTCCCAGTCACGACGT
TGTAAAACGACGGCCAGTCTTAAGCTCGGGCCCCAAATAATGATTTTATTTTGACTGATAGTGACCTGTT
CGTTGCAACAAATTGATGAGCAATGCTTTTTTATAATGCCAACTTTGTACAAAAAAGCTGAATGAGAAAC
GTAAAATGATATAAATATCAATATATTAAATTAGATTTTGCATAAAAAACAGACTACATCATACTGTAAA
ACACAACATATCCAGTCACTATGAATCAACTACTTAGATGGTATTAGTGACCTGTAGTCGACCGACAGCC
TTCCAAATGTTCTTCGGGTGATGCTGCCAACTTAGTCGACCGACAGCCTTCCAAATGTTCTTCTCAAACG
GAATCGTCGTATCCAGCCTACTCGCTATTGTCCTCAATGCCGTATTAAATCATAAAAAGAAATAAGAAAA
AGAGGTGCGAGCCTCTTTTTTGTGTGACAAAATAAAAACATCTACCTATTCATATACGCTAGTGTCATAG
TCCTGAAAATCATCTGCATCAAGAACAATTTCACAACTCTTATACTTTTCTCTTACAAGTCGTTCGGCTT
CATCTGGATTTTCAGCCTCTATACTTACTAAACGTGATAAAGTTTCTGTAATTTCTACTGTATCGACCTG
CAGACTGGCTGTGTATAAGGGAGCCTGACATTTATATTCCCCAGAACATCAGGTTAATGGCGTTTTTGAT
GTCATTTTCGCGGTGGCTGAGATCAGCCACTTCTTCCCCGATAACGGAGACCGGCACACTGGCCATATCG
GTGGTCATCATGCGCCAGCTTTCATCCCCGATATGCACCACCGGGTAAAGTTCACGGGAGACTTTATCTG
ACAGCAGACGTGCACTGGCCAGGGGGATCACCATCCGTCGCCCGGGCGTGTCAATAATATCACTCTGTAC
ATCCACAAACAGACGATAACGGCTCTCTCTTTTATAGGTGTAAACCTTAAACTGCATTTCACCAGCCCCT
GTTCTCGTCAGCAAAAGAGCCGTTCATTTCAATAAACCGGGCGACCTCAGCCATCCCTTCCTGATTTTCC
GCTTTCCAGCGTTCGGCACGCAGACGACGGGCTTCATTCTGCATGGTTGTGCTTACCAGACCGGAGATAT
TGACATCATATATGCCTTGAGCAACTGATAGCTGTCGCTGTCAACTGTCACTGTAATACGCTGCTTCATA
GCATACCTCTTTTTGACATACTTCGGGTATACATATCAGTATATATTCTTATACCGCAAAAATCAGCGCG
CAAATACGCATACTGTTATCTGGCTTTTAGTAAGCCGGATCCACGCGGCGTTTACGCCCCGCCCTGCCAC
TCATCGCAGTACTGTTGTAATTCATTAAGCATTCTGCCGACATGGAAGCCATCACAGACGGCATGATGAA
CCTGAATCGCCAGCGGCATCAGCACCTTGTCGCCTTGCGTATAATATTTGCCCATGGTGAAAACGGGGGC
GAAGAAGTTGTCCATATTGGCCACGTTTAAATCAAAACTGGTGAAACTCACCCAGGGATTGGCTGAGACG
AAAAACATATTCTCAATAAACCCTTTAGGGAAATAGGCCAGGTTTTCACCGTAACACGCCACATCTTGCG
AATATATGTGTAGAAACTGCCGGAAATCGTCGTGGTATTCACTCCAGAGCGATGAAAACGTTTCAGTTTG
CTCATGGAAAACGGTGTAACAAGGGTGAACACTATCCCATATCACCAGCTCACCGTCTTTCATTGCCATA
CGGAATTCCGGATGAGCATTCATCAGGCGGGCAAGAATGTGAATAAAGGCCGGATAAAACTTGTGCTTAT
TTTTCTTTACGGTCTTTAAAAAGGCCGTAATATCCAGCTGAACGGTCTGGTTATAGGTACATTGAGCAAC
TGACTGAAATGCCTCAAAATGTTCTTTACGATGCCATTGGGATATATCAACGGTGGTATATCCAGTGATT
TTTTTCTCCATTTTAGCTTCCTTAGCTCCTGAAAATCTCGATAACTCAAAAAATACGCCCGGTAGTGATC
TTATTTCATTATGGTGAAAGTTGGAACCTCTTACGTGCCGATCAACGTCTCATTTTCGCCAAAAGTTGGC
CCAGGGCTTCCCGGTATCAACAGGGACACCAGGATTTATTTATTCTGCGAAGTGATCTTCCGTCACAGGT
ATTTATTCGGCGCAAAGTGCGTCGGGTGATGCTGCCAACTTAGTCGACTACAGGTCACTAATACCATCTA
AGTAGTTGATTCATAGTGACTGGATATGTTGTGTTTTACAGTATTATGTAGTCTGTTTTTTATGCAAAAT
CTAATTTAATATATTGATATTTATATCATTTTACGTTTCTCGTTCAGCTTTCTTGTACAAAGTTGGCATT
ATAAGAAAGCATTGCTTATCAATTTGTTGCAACGAACAGGTCACTATCAGTCAAAATAAAATCATTATTT
GCCATCCAGCTGATATCCCCTATAGTGAGTCGTATTACATGGTCATAGCTGTTTCCTGGCAGCTCTCTAG
AGCGGCCGCCACCGCGGTGGAGCTCGGTACCCATTTGGGGACCCCATAGAGCACCGCACCGACCGAGGGA
TGGTAACAGGATGTGTAGGTTTTGGAGGCCCATATGTCCATTCATGACCAGTGACTTGTCTCACAGCCAT
GCAACCCTTGCCTCCTGTGCTGACTTAGCAGGGGATAAAGTGAGAGAAAGCCTGGGCTAATCGGGGGGTC
GCTCGGCTCCTCCTAACTGGATTGTCCTATGTGTCTTTGCTTCTGTGCTGCTGATGCTCTGCCCTGTGCT
GACATGACCTCCCTGGCAGTGGCACAACTGGAGCTGGGTGGAGGCCCGTGACCTTCAGACCTTGGCACTG
GAGGTGGCCCGGCAGAAGCGCGGCATCGTGGATCAGTGCTGCACCAGCATCTGCTCTCTCTACCAACTGG
AGAACTACTGCAACTAGGCCCACCACTACCCTGTCCACCCCTCTGCAATGAATAAAACCTTTGAAAGAGC
ACTACAAGTTGTGTGTACATGCGTGCGTGTGCATATGTGGTGCGGGGGGAACATGAGTGGGGTCGGCTGG
AGTGGTCGCGGCTTAATCTATCTGGCGATGATAAGCTGTCAAACATGAGAATTCTTGAAGACGAAAGGGC
CTCGTGATACGCCTATTTTTATAGGTTAATGTCATGATAATAATGGTTTCTTAGACGTCAGGTGGCACTT
TTCGGGGAAATGTGCGCGGAACCCCTATTTGTTTATTTTTCTAAATACATTCAAATATGTATCCGCTCAT
GAGACAATAACCCTGATAAATGCTTCAATAATATTGAAAAAGGAAGAGTATGAGTATTCAACATTTCCGT
GTCGCCCTTATTCCCTTTTTTGCGGCATTTTGCCTTCCTGTTTTTGCTCACCCAGAAACGCTGGTGAAAG
TAAAAGATGCTGAAGATCAGTTGGGTGCACGAGTGGGTTACATCGAACTGGATCTCAACAGCGGTAAGAT
CCTTGAGAGTTTTCGCCCCGAAGAACGTTTTCCAATGATGAGCACTTTTAAAGTTCTGCTATGTGGCGCG
GTATTATCCCGTGTTGACGCCGGGCAAGAGCAACTCGGTCGCCGCATACACTATTCTCAGAATGACTTGG
TTGAGTACTCACCAGTCACAGAAAAGCATCTTACGGATGGCATGACAGTAAGAGAATTATGCAGTGCTGC
CATAACCATGAGTGATAACACTGCGGCCAACTTACTTCTGACAACGATCGGAGGACCGAAGGAGCTAACC
GCTTTTTTGCACAACATGGGGGATCATGTAACTCGCCTTGATCGTTGGGAACCGGAGCTGAATGAAGCCA
TACCAAACGACGAGCGTGACACCACGATGCCTGCAGCAATGGCAACAACGTTGCGCAAACTATTAACTGG
CGAACTACTTACTCTAGCTTCCCGGCAACAATTAATAGACTGGATGGAGGCGGATAAAGTTGCAGGACCA
CTTCTGCGCTCGGCCCTTCCGGCTGGCTGGTTTATTGCTGATAAATCTGGAGCCGGTGAGCGTGGGTCTC
GCGGTATCATTGCAGCACTGGGGCCAGATGGTAAGCCCTCCCGTATCGTAGTTATCTACACGACGGGGAG
TCAGGCAACTATGGATGAACGAAATAGACAGATCGCTGAGATAGGTGCCTCACTGATTAAGCATTGGTAA
CTGTCAGACCAAGTTTACTCATATATACTTTAGATTGATTTAAAACTTCATTTTTAATTTAAAAGGATCT
AGGTGAAGATCCGTAATCTGCTGCTTGCAAACAAAAAAACCACCGCTACCAGCGGTGGTTTGTTTGCCGG
ATCAAGAGCTACCAACTCTTTTTCCGAAGGTAACTGGCTTCAGCAGAGCGCAGATACCAAATACTGTCCT
TCTAGTGTAGCCGTAGTTAGGCCACCACTTCAAGAACTCTGTAGCACCGCCTACATACCTCGCTCTGCTA
ATCCTGTTACCAGTGGCTGCTGCCAGTGGCGATAAGTCGTGTCTTACCGGGTTGGACTCAAGACGATAGT
TACCGGATAAGGCGCAGCGGTCGGGCTGAACGGGGGGTTCGTGCACACAGCCCAGCTTGGAGCGAACGAC
CTACACCGAACTGAGATACCTACAGCGTGAGCATTGAGAAAGCGCCACGCTTCCCGAAGGGAGAAAGGCG
GACAGGTATCCGGTAAGCGGCAGGGTCGGAACAGGAGAGCGCACGAGGGAGCTTCCAGGGGGAAACGCCT
GGTATCTTTATAGTCCTGTCGGGTTTCGCCACCTCTGACTTGAGCGTCGATTTTTGTGATGCTCGTCAGG
GGGGCGGAGCCTATGGAAAAACGCCAGCAACGTCGGGATGCGCCGCGTGCGGCTGCTGGAGATGGCGGAC
GCGATGGATATGTTCTGCCAAGGGTTGGTTTGCGCATTCACAGTTCTCCGCAAGAATTGATTGGCTCCAA
TTCTTGGAGTGGTGAATCCGTTAGCGAGGTGCCGCCGGCTTCCATTCAGGTCGAGGTGGCCCGGCTCCAT
GCACCGCGACGCAACGCGGGGAGGCAGACAAGGTATAGGGCGGCGCCTACAATCCATGCCAACCCGTTCC
ATGTGCTCGCCGAGGCGGCATAAATCGCCGTGACGATCAGCGGTCCAGTGATCGAAGTTAGGCTGGTAAG
AGCCGCGAGCGATCCTTGAAGCTGTCCCTGATGGTCGTCATCTACCTGCCTGGACAGCATGGCCTGCAAC
GCGGGCATCCCGATGCCGCCGGAAGCGAGAAGAATCATAATGGGGAAGGCCATCCAGCCTCGCGTCGAGC
TTTTTGCAAAAGCCTAGGCCTCCAAAAAAGCCTCCTCACTACTTCTGGAATAGCTCAGAGGCCGAGGCGG
CCTCGGCCTCTGCATAAATAAAAAAAATTAGTCAGCCAT
Features (pLannotate 1.2.2; 22 found; start..end, strand, type, name):
    410..626     +  CDS            SEAP (fragment): secreted alkaline phosphatase from human placenta The natural enzyme has a C-terminal transmembrane sequence that is replaced by a GPI anchor.
    628..801     +  CDS            Ins2 (fragment): INS2_RAT - Also known as Ins-2. Experimental evidence at protein level: Swiss-Prot protein existence level 1. Insulin decreases blood glucose concentration. It increases cell permeability to monosaccharides, amino acids and fatty acids. It accelerates glycolysis, the pentose phosphate cycle, and glycogen synthesis in liver. From Rattus norvegicus (Rat).
   1033..1053    -  misc_feature   MCS (fragment): pBluescript multiple cloning site
   1063..1090    -  terminator     rrnB T2 terminator: transcription terminator T2 from the E. coli rrnB gene
   1222..1265    +  terminator     rrnB T1 terminator: Escherichia coli rrnB; transcription terminator T1 from the E. coli rrnB gene
   1312..1348    -  CDS            lacZα (fragment): LacZα fragment of β-galactosidase; lacZ fragment
   1365..1596    +  protein_bind   attP1: mutant version of attP; recombination site for the Gateway® BP reaction BP Clonase™
   1799..1951    -  CDS            dpnD (fragment): DPND_STRPN - Protein predicted: Swiss-Prot protein existence level 4. From Streptococcus pneumoniae serotype 4 (strain ATCC BAA-334 / TIGR4).
   1995..2297    -  CDS            ccdB: CCDB_ECOLI - Also known as G, letB, letD. Experimental evidence at protein level: Swiss-Prot protein existence level 1. Toxic component of a type II toxin-antitoxin (TA) system, functioning in plasmid maintainence. Responsible for the post- segregational killing (PSK) of plasmid-free cells, also referred to as a plasmid addiction system. Half-life of over 2 hours. Cell killing by CcdB is accompanied by filamentation, defects in chromosome and plasmid segregation, defects in cell division, formation of anucleate cells, decreased DNA synthesis and plasmid loss. Interferes with the activity of DN
   2302..2460    -  CDS            ccdA (fragment): CCDA_ECO57 - Also known as H, letA. Experimental evidence at protein level: Swiss-Prot protein existence level 1. Antitoxin component of a type II toxin-antitoxin (TA) system which inhibits the post-segregational killing (PSK) of plasmid-free cells, also referred to as a plasmid addiction system. Binds to and blocks the activity of CcdB; will also remove bound CcdB protein from the CcdB-GyrA complex by forming a CcdA-CcdB complex, a process termed rejuvenation. Functions as a transcriptional corepressor for the ccdAB operon, repression also requires CcdB (By similarity). From Escherichia coli
   2642..3301    -  CDS            CmR: chloramphenicol acetyltransferase; cat; confers resistance to chloramphenicol
   3302..3404    -  promoter       cat promoter: promoter of the E. coli cat gene encoding chloramphenicol acetyltransferase
   3549..3780    -  protein_bind   attP2: mutant version of attP; recombination site for the Gateway® BP reaction (pDONR™221 version) BP Clonase™
   3799..3817    -  promoter       T7 promoter: promoter for bacteriophage T7 RNA polymerase
   3846..3875    -  misc_feature   MCS (fragment): pBluescript multiple cloning site
   4171..4284    +  CDS            INS (fragment): INS_CHICH - Experimental evidence at protein level: Swiss-Prot protein existence level 1. Insulin decreases blood glucose concentration. It increases cell permeability to monosaccharides, amino acids and fatty acids. It accelerates glycolysis, the pentose phosphate cycle, and glycogen synthesis in liver. From Chinchilla chinchilla (Short-tailed chinchilla) (Chinchilla brevicaudata).
   4436..4452    -  promoter       tet promoter (fragment): E. coli promoter for tetracycline efflux protein gene
   4565..4669    +  promoter       AmpR promoter: bla
   4670..5530    +  CDS            AmpR: β-lactamase; bla; confers resistance to ampicillin, carbenicillin, and related antibiotics
   5612..6179    +  rep_origin     ori: high-copy-number ColE1/pMB1/pBR322/pUC origin of replication
   6346..6647    -  CDS            TcR (fragment): tetracycline efflux protein; tet; confers resistance to tetracycline
   6667..6759    -  rep_origin     SV40 ori (fragment): SV40 origin of replication
