[The description below was written by a language model from this plasmid's Addgene catalogue record and pLannotate feature annotations shown in this document.]
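Description:
pSpliceExpress is an empty Gateway-compatible backbone for building splicing reporter minigenes, derived from the exon-trap vector pET01. It is a high-copy plasmid with a ColE1/pUC-type origin and an ampicillin resistance gene in the backbone. Because it also carries a chloramphenicol resistance gene and the ccdB toxin gene within its recombination cassette, the empty vector is selected on both antibiotics and must be propagated in a ccdB-tolerant strain.

The functional core is a donor-type Gateway cassette bounded by attP1 and attP2 sites, which enclose ccdB, a ccdA fragment and the cat promoter-driven CmR gene. A genomic fragment amplified with attB-tailed primers can be swapped in by a BP recombination reaction. This displaces ccdB and CmR, so that only recombinants grow in standard E. coli under ampicillin selection. The cassette sits between two annotated insulin coding fragments (one matching rat Ins2, the other assigned by homology to another rodent insulin). These presumably are the constitutive flanking exons of the exon-trap design, so a cloned test exon with its surrounding intron sequence would be spliced in or skipped relative to them after transfection into mammalian cells.

The annotation does not clearly identify the promoter that drives this minigene. An SV40 early promoter/origin region is detected, but on the opposite strand and embedded in tetracycline resistance remnants. Short hits to SEAP, lacZα, dpnD and the tet gene look like backbone remnants or annotation artefacts. Two sequence records are supplied, of 6,920 and 6,759 nt. They show the same parts in the same order from different start points and differ mainly in the SV40/tet region.
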