Addgene plasmid #32485: pSpliceExpress
Purpose: (Empty Backbone)
Depositing lab: Stefan Stamm. Depositing organization: University of Kentucky. Publication: Rapid generation of splicing reporters with pSpliceExpress. Kishore S, Khanna A, Stamm S. Gene. 2008 Dec 31;427(1-2):104-10. Epub 2008 Oct 1. 10.1016/j.gene.2008.09.021 PubMed 18930792.
Backbone
  Vector backbone: PET01
  Backbone manufacturer: Mo Bi Tec
Growth in bacteria
  Bacterial resistance: Chloramphenicol and Ampicillin, 25 & 100 μg/mL
  Growth temperature: 37°C
  Growth strain: ccdB Survival
  Copy number: High Copy
Terms and licenses: Academic/Nonprofit Terms; Industry Terms: Not Available to Industry
How to cite: pSpliceExpress was a gift from Stefan Stamm (Addgene plasmid # 32485 ; http://n2t.net/addgene:32485 ; RRID:Addgene_32485)
