>Addgene plasmid #32485 | pSpliceExpress | addgene partial sequence | sequence record 38329 | CAT-R 5'-GCAACTGACTGAAATGCCTC-3'
ACGGTGGTATATCCAGTGATTTTTTTCTCCATTTTAGCTTCCTTAGCTCCTGAAAATCTCGATAACTCAA
AAAATACGCCCGGTAGTGATCTTATTTCATTATGGTGAAAGTTGGAACCTCTTACGTGCCGATCAACGTC
TCATTTTCGCCAAAAGTTGGCCCAGGGCTTCCCGGTATCAACAGGGACACCAGGATTTATTTATTCTGCG
AAGTGATCTTCCGTCACAGGTATTTATTCGGCGCAAAGTGCGTCGGGTGATGCTGCCAACTTAGTCGACT
ACAGGTCACTAATACCATCTAAGTAGTTGATTCATAGTGACTGGATATGTTGTGTTTTACAGTATTATGT
AGTCTGTTTTTTATGCAAAATCTAATTTAATATATTGATATTTATATCATTTTACGTTTCTCGTTCAGCT
TTCTTGTACAAAGTTGGCATTATAAGAAAGCATTGCTTATCAATTTGTTGCAACGAACAGGTCACTATCA
GTCAAAATAAAATCATTATTTGCCATCCAGCTGATATCCCCTATAGTGAGTCGTATTACATGGTCATAGC
TGTTTCCTGGCAGCTCTCTAGAGCGGCCGCCACCGCGGTGGAGCTCGGTACCTATTTGGGGACCCCATAG
AGCACTGCACTGACTGAGGGATGGTAACAGGATGTGTAGGTTTTGGAGGCCCATATGTCCATTCATGACC
AGTGACTTGTCTCACAGCCATGCAACCCTTGCCTCCTGTGCTGACTTAGCAGGGGATAAAGTGAGAGAAA
GCCTGGGCTAATCAGGGGGTCGCTCAGCTCCTCCTAACTGGATTGTCCTATGTGTCTTTGCTTCTGTGCT
GCTGATGCTCTGCCCTGTGCTGACATGACCTCCCTGGC
