>Addgene plasmid #32485 | pSpliceExpress | addgene partial sequence | sequence record 67823 | ccdB-Fwd 5'-GCATGATGACCACCGATATG-3'
GGCTGATCTCAGCCACCGCGAAAATGACATCAAAAACGCCATTAACCTGATGTTCTGGGGAATATAAATG
TCAGGCTCCCTTATACACAGCCAGTCTGCAGGTCGATACAGTAGAAATTACAGAAACTTTATCACGTTTA
GTAAGTATAGAGGCTGAAAATCCAGATGAAGCCGAACGACTTGTAAGAGAAAAGTATAAGAGTTGTGAAA
TTGTTCTTGATGCAGATGATTTTCAGGACTATGACACTAGCGTATATGAATAGGTAGATGTTTTTATTTT
GTCACACAAAAAAGAGGCTCGCACCTCTTTTTCTTATTTCTTTTTATGATTTAATACGGCATTGAGGACA
ATAGCGAGTAGGCTGGATACGACGATTCCGTTTGAGAAGAACATTTGGAAGGCTGTCGGTCGACTAAGTT
GGCAGCATCACCCGAAGAACATTTGGAAGGCTGTCGGTCGACTACAGGTCACTAATACCATCTAAGTAGT
TGATTCATAGTGACTGGATATGTTGTGTTTTACAGTATGATGTAGTCTGTTTTTTATGCAAAATCTAATT
TAATATATTGATATTTATATCATTTTACGTTTCTCATTCAGCTTTTTTGTACAAAGTTGGCATTATAAAA
AAGCATTGCTCATCAATTTGTTGCAACGAACAGGTCACTATCAGTCAAAATAAAATCATTATTTGGGGCC
CGAGCTTAAGACTGGCCGTCGTTTTACAACGTCGTGACTGGGAAAACATC
