>Addgene plasmid #32485 | pSpliceExpress Sequencing Result | analyzer sequence | sequence record 67821
AACGGTGGTATATCCAGTGATTTTTTTCTCCATTTTAGCTTCCTTAGCTCCTGAAAATCTCGATAACTCA
AAAAATACGCCCGGTAGTGATCTTATTTCATTATGGTGAAAGTTGGAACCTCTTACGTGCCGATCAACGT
CTCATTTTCGCCAAAAGTTGGCCCAGGGCTTCCCGGTATCAACAGGGACACCAGGATTTATTTATTCTGC
GAAGTGATCTTCCGTCACAGGTATTTATTCGGCGCAAAGTGCGTCGGGTGATGCTGCCAACTTAGTCGAC
TACAGGTCACTAATACCATCTAAGTAGTTGATTCATAGTGACTGGATATGTTGTGTTTTACAGTATTATG
TAGTCTGTTTTTTATGCAAAATCTAATTTAATATATTGATATTTATATCATTTTACGTTTCTCGTTCAGC
TTTCTTGTACAAAGTTGGCATTATAAGAAAGCATTGCTTATCAATTTGTTGCAACGAACAGGTCACTATC
AGTCAAAATAAAATCATTATTTGCCATCCAGCTGATATCCCCTATAGTGAGTCGTATTACATGGTCATAG
CTGTTTCCTGGCAGCTCTCTAGAGCGGCCGCCACCGCGGTGGAGCTCGGTACCTATTTGGGGACCCCATA
GAGCACTGCACTGACTGAGGGATGGTAACAGGATGTGTAGGTTTTGGAGGCCCATATGTCCATTCATGAC
CAGTGACTTGTCTCACAGCCATGCAACCCTTGCCTCCTGTGCTGACTTAGCAGGGGATAAAGTGAGAGAA
AG
